>Addgene plasmid #197609 | U6_crRNA_mCherry | addgene full sequence | sequence record 394548 | Addgene NGS Result
GACGGATCGGGAGATCTCCCGATCCCCTATGGTGCACTCTCAGTACAATCTGCTCTGATGCCGCATAGTT
AAGCCAGTATCTGCTCCCTGCTTGTGTGTTGGAGGTCGCTGAGTAGTGCGCGAGCAAAATTTAAGCTACA
ACAAGGCAAGGCTTGACCGACTTAATTAAGAGGGCCTATTTCCCATGATTCCTTCATATTTGCATATACG
ATACAAGGCTGTTAGAGAGATAATTGGAATTAATTTGACTGTAAACACAAAGATATTAGTACAAAATACG
TGACGTAGAAAGTAATAATTTCTTGGGTAGTTTGCAGTTTTAAAATTATGTTTTAAAATGGACTATCATA
TGCTTACCGTAACTTGAAAGTATTTCGATTTCTTGGCTTTATATATCTTGTGGAAAGGACGAAACACCGG
AAACACCGTTGATGTCACGGAACGGAGACGATATATCGTCTCTTTTTTTCAATTGCATGAAGAATCTGCT
TAGGGTTAGGCGTTTTGCGCTGCTTCGCGATGTACGGGCCAGATATACGCGTTGACATTGATTATTGACT
AGTTATTAATAGTAATCAATTACGGGGTCATTAGTTCATAGCCCATATATGGAGTTCCGCGTTACATAAC
TTACGGTAAATGGCCCGCCTGGCTGACCGCCCAACGACCCCCGCCCATTGACGTCAATAATGACGTATGT
TCCCATAGTAACGCCAATAGGGACTTTCCATTGACGTCAATGGGTGGAGTATTTACGGTAAACTGCCCAC
TTGGCAGTACATCAAGTGTATCATATGCCAAGTACGCCCCCTATTGACGTCAATGACGGTAAATGGCCCG
CCTGGCATTATGCCCAGTACATGACCTTATGGGACTTTCCTACTTGGCAGTACATCTACGTATTAGTCAT
CGCTATTACCATGGTGATGCGGTTTTGGCAGTACATCAATGGGCGTGGATAGCGGTTTGACTCACGGGGA
TTTCCAAGTCTCCACCCCATTGACGTCAATGGGAGTTTGTTTTGGCACCAAAATCAACGGGACTTTCCAA
AATGTCGTAACAACTCCGCCCCATTGACGCAAATGGGCGGTAGGCGTGTACGGTGGGAGGTCTATATAAG
CAGAGCTCTCTGGCTAACTAGAGAACCCACTGCTTACTGGCTTATCGAAATTAATACGACTCACTATAGG
GAGACCCAAGCTGGCTAGCGTTTAAACTTAAGCTTCCGGTGCCACCATGGTGAGCAAGGGCGAGGAGGAT
AACATGGCCATCATCAAGGAGTTCATGCGCTTCAAGGTGCACATGGAGGGCTCCGTGAACGGCCACGAGT
TCGAGATCGAGGGCGAGGGCGAGGGCCGCCCCTACGAGGGCACCCAGACCGCCAAGCTGAAGGTGACCAA
GGGTGGCCCCCTGCCCTTCGCCTGGGACATCCTGTCCCCTCAGTTCATGTACGGCTCCAAGGCCTACGTG
AAGCACCCCGCCGACATCCCCGACTACTTGAAGCTGTCCTTCCCCGAGGGCTTCAAGTGGGAGCGCGTGA
TGAACTTCGAGGACGGCGGCGTGGTGACCGTGACCCAGGACTCCTCCCTGCAGGACGGCGAGTTCATCTA
CAAGGTGAAGCTGCGCGGCACCAACTTCCCCTCCGACGGCCCCGTAATGCAGAAGAAGACCATGGGCTGG
GAGGCCTCCTCCGAGCGGATGTACCCCGAGGACGGCGCCCTGAAGGGCGAGATCAAGCAGAGGCTGAAGC
TGAAGGACGGCGGCCACTACGACGCTGAGGTCAAGACCACCTACAAGGCCAAGAAGCCCGTGCAGCTGCC
CGGCGCCTACAACGTCAACATCAAGTTGGACATCACCTCCCACAACGAGGACTACACCATCGTGGAACAG
TACGAACGCGCCGAGGGCCGCCACTCCACCGGCGGCATGGACGAGCTGTACAAGTACCCATACGATGTTC
CAGATTACGCTTAAGAATTCTGCAGATATCCAGCACAGTGGCGGCCGCTCGAGTCTAGAGGGCCCGTTTA
AACCCGCTGATCAGCCTCGACTGTGCCTTCTAGTTGCCAGCCATCTGTTGTTTGCCCCTCCCCCGTGCCT
TCCTTGACCCTGGAAGGTGCCACTCCCACTGTCCTTTCCTAATAAAATGAGGAAATTGCATCGCATTGTC
TGAGTAGGTGTCATTCTATTCTGGGGGGTGGGGTGGGGCAGGACAGCAAGGGGGAGGATTGGGAAGACAA
TAGCAGGCATGCTGGGGATGCGGTGGGCTCTATGGCTTCTGAGGCGGAAAGAACCAGCTGGGGCTCTAGG
GGGTATCCCC
[124 nt withheld, positions 2321-2444]
C
[91 nt withheld, positions 2446-2536]
A
[49 nt withheld, positions 2538-2586]
CCTTTGACGTTGGAGTCCACGTTCTTT
[37 nt withheld, positions 2614-2650]
ACCCTATCTCGGTCTATTCTTTTGATTTATAAGGGATTTTGCCGATTTCGGCCTATTGGTTAAAAAATGA
GCTGATTTAACAAAAATTTAACGCGAATTAATTCTGTGGAATGTGTGTCAGTTAGGGTGTGGAAAGTCCC
CAGGCTCCCCAGCAGGCAGAAGTATGCAAAGCATGCATCTCAATTAGTCAGCAACCAGGTGTGGAAAGTC
CCCAGGCTCCCCAGCAGGCAGAAGTATGCAAAGCATGCATCTCAATTAGTCAGCAACCATAGTCCCGCCC
CTAACTCCGCCCATCCCGCCCCTAACTCCGCCCAGTTCCGCCCATTCTCCGCCCCATGGCTGACTAATTT
TTTTTATTTATGCAGAGGCCGAGGCCGCCTCTGCCTCTGAGCTATTCCAGAAGTAGTGAGGAGGCTTTTT
TGGAGGCCTAGGCTTTTGCAAAAAGCTCCCGGGAGCTTGTATATCCATTTTCGGATCTGATCAAGAGACA
GGATGAGGATCGTTTCGCATGATTGAACAAGATGGATTGCACGCAGGTTCTCCGGCCGCTTGGGTGGAGA
GGCTATTCGGCTATGACTGGGCACAACAGACAATCGGCTGCTCTGATGCCGCCGTGTTCCGGCTGTCAGC
GCAGGGGCGCCCGGTTCTTTTTGTCAAGACCGACCTGTCCGGTGCCCTGAATGAACTGCAGGACGAGGCA
GCGCGGCTATCGTGGCTGGCCACGACGGGCGTTCCTTGCGCAGCTGTGCTCGACGTTGTCACTGAAGCGG
GAAGGGACTGGCTGCTATTGGGCGAAGTGCCGGGGCAGGATCTCCTGTCATCTCACCTTGCTCCTGCCGA
GAAAGTATCCATCATGGCTGATGCAATGCGGCGGCTGCATACGCTTGATCCGGCTACCTGCCCATTCGAC
CACCAAGCGAAACATCGCATCGAGCGAGCACGTACTCGGATGGAAGCCGGTCTTGTCGATCAGGATGATC
TGGACGAAGAGCATCAGGGGCTCGCGCCAGCCGAACTGTTCGCCAGGCTCAAGGCGCGCATGCCCGACGG
CGAGGATCTCGTCGTGACCCATGGCGATGCCTGCTTGCCGAATATCATGGTGGAAAATGGCCGCTTTTCT
GGATTCATCGACTGTGGCCGGCTGGGTGTGGCGGACCGCTATCAGGACATAGCGTTGGCTACCCGTGATA
TTGCTGAAGAGCTTGGCGGCGAATGGGCTGACCGCTTCCTCGTGCTTTACGGTATCGCCGCTCCCGATTC
GCAGCGCATCGCCTTCTATCGCCTTCTTGACGAGTTCTTCTGAGCGGGACTCTGGGGTTCGAAATGACCG
ACCAAGCGACGCCCAACCTGCCATCACGAGATTTCGATTCCACCGCCGCCTTCTATGAAAGGTTGGGCTT
CGGAATCGTTTTCCGGGACGCCGGCTGGATGATCCTCCAGCGCGGGGATCTCATGCTGGAGTTCTTCGCC
CACCCCAACTTGTTTATTGCAGCTTATAATGGTTACAAATAAAGCAATAGCATCACAAATTTCACAAATA
AAGCATTTTTTTCACTGCATTCTAGTTGTGGTTTGTCCAAACTCATCAATGTATCTTATCATGTCTGTAT
ACCGTCGACCTCTAGCTAGAGCTTGGCGTAATCATGGTCATAGCTGTTTCCTGTGTGAAATTGTTATCCG
CTCACAATTCCACACAACATACGAGCCGGAAGCATAAAGTGTAAAGCCTGGGGTGCCTAATGAGTGAGCT
AACTCACATTAATTGCGTTGCGCTCACTGCCCGCTTTCCAGTCGGGAAACCTGTCGTGCCAGCTGCATTA
ATGAATCGGCCAACGCGCGGGGAGAGGCGGTTTGCGTATTGGGCGCTCTTCCGCTTCCTCGCTCACTGAC
TCGCTGCGCTCGGTCGTTCGGCTGCGGCGAGCGGTATCAGCTCACTCAAAGGCGGTAATACGGTTATCCA
CAGAATCAGGGGATAACGCAGGAAAGAACATGTGAGCAAAAGGCCAGCAAAAGGCCAGGAACCGTAAAAA
GGCCGCGTTGCTGGCGTTTTTCCATAGGCTCCGCCCCCCTGACGAGCATCACAAAAATCGACGCTCAAGT
CAGAGGTGGCGAAACCCGACAGGACTATAAAGATACCAGGCGTTTCCCCCTGGAAGCTCCCTCGTGCGCT
CTCCTGTTCCGACCCTGCCGCTTACCGGATACCTGTCCGCCTTTCTCCCTTCGGGAAGCGTGGCGCTTTC
TCATAGCTCACGCTGTAGGTATCTCAGTTCGGTGTAGGTCGTTCGCTCCAAGCTGGGCTGTGTGCACGAA
CCCCCCGTTCAGCCCGACCGCTGCGCCTTATCCGGTAACTATCGTCTTGAGTCCAACCCGGTAAGACACG
ACTTATCGCCACTGGCAGCAGCCACTGGTAACAGGATTAGCAGAGCGAGGTATGTAGGCGGTGCTACAGA
GTTCTTGAAGTGGTGGCCTAACTACGGCTACACTAGAAGAACAGTATTTGGTATCTGCGCTCTGCTGAAG
CCAGTTACCTTCGGAAAAAGAGTTGGTAGCTCTTGATCCGGCAAACAAACCACCGCTGGTAGCGGTGGTT
TTTTTGTTTGCAAGCAGCAGATTACGCGCAGAAAAAAAGGATCTCAAGAAGATCCTTTGATCTTTTCTAC
GGGGTCTGACGCTCAGTGGAACGAAAACTCACGTTAAGGGATTTTGGTCATGAGATTATCAAAAAGGATC
TTCACCTAGATCCTTTTAAATTAAAAATGAAGTTTTAAATCAATCTAAAGTATATATGAGTAAACTTGGT
CTGACAGTTACCAATGCTTAATCAGTGAGGCACCTATCTCAGCGATCTGTCTATTTCGTTCATCCATAGT
TGCCTGACTCCCCGTCGTGTAGATAACTACGATACGGGAGGGCTTACCATCTGGCCCCAGTGCTGCAATG
ATACCGCGAGACCCACGCTCACCGGCTCCAGATTTATCAGCAATAAACCAGCCAGCCGGAAGGGCCGAGC
GCAGAAGTGGTCCTGCAACTTTATCCGCCTCCATCCAGTCTATTAATTGTTGCCGGGAAGCTAGAGTAAG
TAGTTCGCCAGTTAATAGTTTGCGCAACGTTGTTGCCATTGCTACAGGCATCGTGGTGTCACGCTCGTCG
TTTGGTATGGCTTCATTCAGCTCCGGTTCCCAACGATCAAGGCGAGTTACATGATCCCCCATGTTGTGCA
AAAAAGCGGTTAGCTCCTTCGGTCCTCCGATCGTTGTCAGAAGTAAGTTGGCCGCAGTGTTATCACTCAT
GGTTATGGCAGCACTGCATAATTCTCTTACTGTCATGCCATCCGTAAGATGCTTTTCTGTGACTGGTGAG
TACTCAACCAAGTCATTCTGAGAATAGTGTATGCGGCGACCGAGTTGCTCTTGCCCGGCGTCAATACGGG
ATAATACCGCGCCACATAGCAGAACTTTAAAAGTGCTCATCATTGGAAAACGTTCTTCGGGGCGAAAACT
CTCAAGGATCTTACCGCTGTTGAGATCCAGTTCGATGTAACCCACTCGTGCACCCAACTGATCTTCAGCA
TCTTTTACTTTCACCAGCGTTTCTGGGTGAGCAAAAACAGGAAGGCAAAATGCCGCAAAAAAGGGAATAA
GGGCGACACGGAAATGTTGAATACTCATACTCTTCCTTTTTCAATATTATTGAAGCATTTATCAGGGTTA
TTGTCTCATGAGCGGATACATATTTGAATGTATTTAGAAAAATAAACAAATAGGGGTTCCGCGCACATTT
CCCCGAAAAGTGCCACCTGACGTC
Features (pLannotate 1.2.2; 22 found; start..end, strand, type, name):
     28..80      -  misc_feature   bom (fragment): basis of mobility region from pBR322
    170..410     +  promoter       U6 promoter: RNA polymerase III promoter for human U6 snRNA
    544..923     +  enhancer       CMV enhancer: human cytomegalovirus immediate early enhancer
    924..1127    +  promoter       CMV promoter: human cytomegalovirus (CMV) immediate early promoter
   1123..1156    +  LTR            5' LTR (truncated) (fragment): truncated 5' long terminal repeat (LTR) from HIV-1
   1172..1190    +  promoter       T7 promoter: promoter for bacteriophage T7 RNA polymerase
   1237..1944    +  CDS            mCherry: mCherry is a basic (constitutively fluorescent) red fluorescent protein published in 2004, derived from Discosoma sp.. It is reported to be a very rapidly-maturing monomer with low acid sensitivity.
   1945..1973    +  CDS            3xHA (fragment): three tandem HA epitope tags
   2051..2275    +  polyA_signal   bGH poly(A) signal: bovine growth hormone polyadenylation signal
   2279..2300    +  promoter       SV40 promoter (fragment): SV40 enhancer and early promoter
   2321..2749    +  rep_origin     f1 ori (sequence partly withheld): f1 bacteriophage origin of replication; arrow indicates direction of (+) strand synthesis
   2763..3092    +  promoter       SV40 promoter: SV40 enhancer and early promoter
   3159..3950    +  CDS            neo: KKA2_KLEPN - Also known as kan, nptII. Experimental evidence at protein level: Swiss-Prot protein existence level 1. Resistance to kanamycin, neomycin, paromomycin, ribostamycin, butirosin and gentamicin B. From Klebsiella pneumoniae.
   3974..4132    +  CDS            ble (fragment): BLE_KLEPN - Experimental evidence at protein level: Swiss-Prot protein existence level 1. Binding protein with a strong affinity to the bleomycin family of antibiotics. Binds to CL990; an antimitotic-antibiotic compound. From Klebsiella pneumoniae.
   4127..4248    +  polyA_signal   SV40 poly(A) signal: SV40 polyadenylation signal
   4321..4337    -  protein_bind   lac operator: The lac repressor binds to the lac operator to inhibit transcription in E. coli. This inhibition can be relieved by adding lactose or isopropyl-β-D-thiogalactopyranoside (IPTG). lac repressor encoded by lacI
   4345..4375    -  promoter       lac promoter: promoter for the E. coli lac operon
   4390..4411    -  protein_bind   CAP binding site: CAP binding activates transcription in the presence of cAMP. E. coli catabolite activator protein
   4424..4516    -  CDS            lacI (fragment): lac repressor; lacI; The lac repressor binds to the lac operator to inhibit transcription in E. coli. This inhibition can be relieved by adding lactose or isopropyl-β-D-thiogalactopyranoside (IPTG).
   4699..5287    -  rep_origin     ori: high-copy-number ColE1/pMB1/pBR322/pUC origin of replication
   5458..6318    -  CDS            AmpR: β-lactamase; bla; confers resistance to ampicillin, carbenicillin, and related antibiotics
   6319..6423    -  promoter       AmpR promoter: bla
