[The description below was written by a language model from this plasmid's Addgene catalogue record and pLannotate feature annotations shown in this document.]
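Description:
U6_crRNA_mCherry is a 6,454-nt mammalian expression plasmid built on a pCDNA3 backbone, designed to deliver a Cas7-11 CRISPR RNA together with a red fluorescent marker. It is propagated in E. coli as a high-copy plasmid through a ColE1/pUC-type origin and selected with ampicillin via the β-lactamase gene and its native promoter. An f1 phage origin is also present. As is typical of this backbone, an SV40 early promoter drives a neomycin/kanamycin phosphotransferase gene followed by an SV40 polyadenylation signal, which could in principle support G418 selection of transfected mammalian cells, although the record does not describe such use.

The payload consists of two independent transcription units. A human U6 RNA polymerase III promoter is positioned to express the crRNA. The catalogue lists the guide sequence as "empty", suggesting that this is a scaffold or cloning version without a target-specific spacer, and the crRNA region itself is not annotated in the feature table. Downstream, the CMV immediate-early enhancer and promoter drive an mCherry coding sequence that is followed directly by a short fragment matching an HA epitope tag and terminated by the bovine growth hormone polyadenylation signal. A T7 promoter lies between the CMV promoter and mCherry. The small fragments annotated as HIV-1 LTR, bom, lacI and ble appear to be backbone remnants or partial sequence matches rather than functional parts.

The mCherry signal allows transfected cells carrying the crRNA cassette to be identified. The plasmid comes from work on RNA-activated protein cleavage by a CRISPR-associated endopeptidase, and Cas7-11 itself would have to be supplied from a separate construct.
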