Addgene plasmid #197609: U6_crRNA_mCherry
Purpose: Expresses a Cas7-11 crRNA and mCherry
Depositing lab: Feng Zhang. Depositing organization: Broad Institute. Publication: RNA-activated protein cleavage with a CRISPR-associated endopeptidase. Strecker J, Demircioglu FE, Li D, Faure G, Wilkinson ME, Gootenberg JS, Abudayyeh OO, Nishimasu H, Macrae RK, Zhang F. Science. 2022 Nov 25;378(6622):874-881. doi: 10.1126/science.add7450. Epub 2022 Nov 3. PubMed 36423276.
Backbone
  Vector backbone: pCDNA3
  Vector type: Mammalian Expression
Growth in bacteria
  Bacterial resistance: Ampicillin, 100 μg/mL
  Growth temperature: 37°C
  Growth strain: DH5alpha
  Copy number: High Copy
Gene/Insert
  Gene/Insert name: U6_crRNA_mCherry
  gRNA/shRNA sequence: empty
Terms and licenses: Academic/Nonprofit Terms; Industry Terms: Not Available to Industry
How to cite: U6_crRNA_mCherry was a gift from Feng Zhang (Addgene plasmid # 197609 ; http://n2t.net/addgene:197609 ; RRID:Addgene_197609)
